>Addgene plasmid #16171 | pENTR-USP7 | addgene partial sequence | sequence record 22473 | 16171 with hUSP7-F (TCAGGAGCTTTGTCGAGTGTTGC)
GCACCTGTGTAGAGGGCACCATACCCAAATTATTCCGCGGCAAAATGGTGTCCTATATCCAGTGTAAAGA
AGTAGACTATCGGTCTGATAGAAGAGAAGATTATTATGATATCCAGCTAAGTATCAAAGGAAAGAAAAAT
ATATTTGAATCATTTGTGGATTATGTGGCAGTAGAACAGCTCGATGGGGACAATAAATACGACGCTGGGG
AACATGGCTTACAGGAAGCAGAGAAAGGTGTGAAATTCCTAACATTGCCACCAGTGTTACATCTACAACT
GATGAGATTTATGTATGACCCTCAGACGGACCAAAATATCAAGATCAATGATAGGTTTGAATTCCCAGAG
CAGTTACCACTTGATGAATTTTTGCAAAAACAGATCCTAAGGACCCTGCAAATTATATTCTTCATGCAGT
CCTGGTTCATAGTGGAGATAATCATGGTGGACATTATGTGGTTTATCTAAACCCCAAAGGGGATGGCAAA
TGGTGTAAATTTGATGACGACGTGGTGTCAAGGTGTACTAAAGAGGAAGCAATTGAGCACAATTATGGGG
GTCACGATGACGACCTGTCTGTTCGACACTGCACTAATGCTTACATGTTAGTCTACATCAGGGAATCAAA
ACTGAGTGAAGTTTTACAGGCGGTCACCGACCATGATATTCCTCAGCAGTTGGTGGAGCGATTACAAGAA
GAGAAAAGGATCGAGGCTCAGAAGCGGAAGGAGCGGCAGGAAGCCCATCTCTATATGCAAGTGCAGATAG
TCGCAGANGACCAGTTTTGTGGCCACCAAGGGAATGACATGTACGATGAAGAAAAAGTGAAATACACTGT
GTTCAAAGTATTGAAGAACTCCTCGCTTGCTGAGTTTGTTC
