>Addgene plasmid #16171 | pENTR-USP7 | addgene partial sequence | sequence record 22474 | M13F
TGCCAATATGATTTTATTTTGACTGATAGTGACCTGNTTCGTTGCAACAAATTGATGAGCAATGCTTTTT
TATAATGCCAACTTTGTACAAAAAAGTTGGCATGAACCACCAGCAGCAGCAGCAGCAGCAGAAAGCGGGC
GAGCAGCAGTTGAGCGAGCCCGAGGACATGGAGATGGAAGCGGGAGATACAGATGACCCACCAAGAATTA
CTCAGAACCCTGTGATCAATGGGAATGTGGCCCTGAGTGATGGACACAACACCGCGGAGGAGGACATGGA
GGATGACACCAGTTGGCGCTCCGAGGCAACCTTTCAGTTCACTGTGGAGCGCTTCAGCAGACTGAGTGAG
TCGGTCCTTAGCCCTCCGTGTTTTGTGCGAAATCTGCCATGGAAGATTATGGTGATGCCACGCTTTTATC
CAGACAGACCACACCAAAAAAGCGTAGGATTCTTTCTCCAGTGCAATGCTGAATCTGATTCCACGTCATG
GTCTTGCCATGCACAAGCAGTGCTGAAGATAATAAATTACAGAGATGATGAAAAGTCGTTCAGTCGTCGT
ATTAGTCATTTGTTCTTCCATAAAGAAAATGATTGGGGATTTTCCAATTTTATGGCCTGGAGTGAAGTGA
CCACGCCTGAAAAAGGATTTATAGATGATGACNAAGTTACCTTTGAAGTGTTTGTACAGGCGGATGCTCC
CCATGGAGTTGCGTGGGATTCAAAGAGAAGCACACAGGCTACGTCGGCTTAAAGAATCAGGGAGCGACTT
GTTACATGAACAGCCTGCTACAGACGTTATTTTCACGAT
