[The description below was written by a language model from this plasmid's Addgene catalogue record.]
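Description:
pENTR-USP7 is a Gateway entry clone carrying the full-length human cDNA for ubiquitin specific protease 7 (USP7, also known as HAUSP), a deubiquitinating enzyme. It was made by PCR-amplifying the open reading frame (about 3.3 kb) with primers bearing attB recombination tails and recombining the product into the donor vector pDONR223. This BP reaction consumes the vector's attP1 and attP2 sites, which the record lists as destroyed; by the standard Gateway mechanism the insert would then be flanked by attL sites, making it an entry clone. The plasmid is propagated in E. coli as a high-copy construct under spectinomycin selection, and the insert can be sequenced from the flanking M13 forward and reverse primer sites.

Although the catalogue classifies the vector type as mammalian expression, the record names no promoter or other expression elements. A pDONR223-derived entry clone normally serves as a shuttle rather than an expression plasmid: the USP7 ORF is meant to be moved by LR recombination into destination vectors that supply promoters, tags and host-specific markers. The reverse primer omitted the stop codon, so the ORF is open at its 3′ end. It can therefore be fused in frame to C-terminal tags or domains provided by the destination vector, as well as to N-terminal fusions. The clone was generated as part of a collection of human ORFs used to map a protein–protein interaction network for inherited ataxias and Purkinje cell degeneration disorders. No feature table was provided, so details of the backbone beyond those catalogued cannot be confirmed here.
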