Addgene plasmid #16171: pENTR-USP7
Depositing lab: Huda Zoghbi. Depositing organization: Baylor College of Medicine. Publication: A protein-protein interaction network for human inherited ataxias and disorders of Purkinje cell degeneration. Lim J, Hao T, Shaw C, Patel AJ, Szabo G, Rual JF, Fisk CJ, Li N, Smolyar A, Hill DE, Barabasi AL, Vidal M, Zoghbi HY. Cell. 2006 May 19. 125(4):801-14. 10.1016/j.cell.2006.03.032 PubMed 16713569.
Backbone
  Vector backbone: pDONR223
  Backbone size w/o insert (bp): 5005
  Vector type: Mammalian Expression
Growth in bacteria
  Bacterial resistance: Spectinomycin, 50 μg/mL
  Growth temperature: 37°C
  Growth strain: DH5alpha
  Copy number: High Copy
Gene/Insert
  Gene/Insert name: Ubiquitin specific protease 7 (alt name: USP7)
  Species: H. sapiens (human)
  Insert size (bp): 3306
  Entrez Gene: USP7 (a.k.a. C16DELp13.2, DEL16P13.2, HAFOUS, HAUSP, TEF1)
  Cloning method: Gateway Cloning; 5′ cloning site attP1 (destroyed during cloning); 3′ cloning site attP2 (destroyed during cloning)
  Sequencing primers: 5′ M13F; 3′ M13R
Terms and licenses: Academic/Nonprofit Terms; Industry Terms: Not Available to Industry
Depositor comments: Full-length human cDNAs were amplified using PCR primers and cloned into the pDONR223 "Donor" vector using the Gateway system as described (Rual et al., 2004), resulting in "Entry" clones. Reverse primers do not include stop codons. Forward primer: 5'-GGGGACAACTTTGTACAAAAAAGTTGGC ATGAACCACCAGCAGCAGC-3'. Reverse primer: 5'-GGGGACAACTTTGTACAAGAAAGTTGG GTTATGGATTTTAATGGCCTTTTC-3'.
How to cite: pENTR-USP7 was a gift from Huda Zoghbi (Addgene plasmid # 16171)
